Addgene plasmid #241865: Klf5-eGFP-PGK-H2BRFP
Purpose: Klf5 epicenter-driven fluorescent reporter
Depositing lab: Elaine Fuchs. Depositing organization: Rockefeller University. Publication: Stem Cell Lineage Infidelity Drives Wound Repair and Cancer. Ge Y, Gomez NC, Adam RC, Nikolova M, Yang H, Verma A, Lu CP, Polak L, Yuan S, Elemento O, Fuchs E. Cell. 2017 May 4;169(4):636-650.e14. doi: 10.1016/j.cell.2017.03.042. Epub 2017 Apr 20. PubMed 28434617.
Backbone
  Vector backbone: pLKO
  Vector type: Mammalian Expression, Lentiviral
Growth in bacteria
  Bacterial resistance: Ampicillin, 100 μg/mL
  Growth temperature: 37°C
  Growth strain: NEB Stable
  Copy number: High Copy
Gene/Insert
  Gene/Insert name: Klf5-eGFP
  Species: M. musculus (mouse)
  Cloning method: Restriction Enzyme; 5′ cloning site Unknown (unknown if destroyed); 3′ cloning site Unknown (unknown if destroyed)
Terms and licenses: Academic/Nonprofit Terms; Industry Terms: Not Available to Industry
How to cite: Klf5-eGFP-PGK-H2BRFP was a gift from Elaine Fuchs (Addgene plasmid # 241865 ; http://n2t.net/addgene:241865 ; RRID:Addgene_241865)
