[The description below was written by a language model from this plasmid's Addgene catalogue record and pLannotate feature annotations shown in this document.]
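Description:
Klf5-eGFP-PGK-H2BRFP is a third-generation-style, self-inactivating lentiviral reporter built on the pLKO backbone for delivery into mammalian cells. It is maintained in E. coli through a high-copy ColE1/pUC origin with ampicillin selection (AmpR), and also carries an f1 origin and residual lac/lacZα cloning-vector sequences. The viral portion comprises an RSV promoter fused to a truncated HIV-1 5' LTR, the Ψ packaging signal with a gag fragment, the RRE for Rev-dependent nuclear export of the genomic RNA, the cPPT/CTS, and a ΔU3 3' LTR followed by an SV40 polyadenylation signal. The human U6 promoter characteristic of pLKO is still present, but no shRNA is annotated downstream of it. No mammalian drug-selection marker is annotated.

The payload consists of two fluorescent cassettes arranged in opposite orientations. One runs in the same direction as the viral genome: the human PGK promoter constitutively drives human histone H2B fused to mRFP1, giving a nuclear red signal that marks transduced cells regardless of their state. The other runs antisense to the viral transcript: an SV40 early promoter element sits directly upstream of EGFP. The catalogue entry describes the insert as a mouse Klf5 "epicenter" driving eGFP. This regulatory element is not itself annotated, but an unannotated stretch of roughly 850 nt lies just upstream of the SV40 promoter and is the likely location, with the SV40 element presumably acting as the basal promoter on which it operates. No separate polyadenylation signal is annotated for the EGFP cassette. Green fluorescence thus reports activity of the Klf5 regulatory element, normalised against the red transduction control, in keeping with the stated purpose as a Klf5 epicenter-driven fluorescent reporter.
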