Features (pLannotate 1.2.2; 31 found; start..end, strand, type, name):
     63..84      -  rep_origin     SV40 ori (fragment): SV40 origin of replication
    103..224     -  polyA_signal   SV40 poly(A) signal: SV40 polyadenylation signal
    296..529     -  LTR            3' LTR (ΔU3): self-inactivating 3' long terminal repeat (LTR) from HIV-1
    531..602     -  CDS            nef (fragment): NEF_HV1Z2 - Experimental evidence at protein level: Swiss-Prot protein existence level 1. Extracellular Nef protein targets CD4(+) T-lymphocytes for apoptosis by interacting with CXCR4 surface receptors. From Human immunodeficiency virus type 1 group M subtype D (isolate Z2/CDC-Z34) (HIV-1).
   1450..1646    +  promoter       SV40 promoter: SV40 early promoter
   1674..2393    +  CDS            EGFP: the original enhanced GFP (Yang et al., 1996) mammalian codon-optimized
   2438..3115    -  CDS            mRFP1: monomeric derivative of DsRed (Campbell et al., 2002) mammalian codon-optimized
   3134..3511    -  CDS            H2B: human histone H2B; HIST1H2BJ
   3523..4033    -  promoter       hPGK promoter: human phosphoglycerate kinase 1 promoter
   4082..4199    -  misc_feature   cPPT/CTS: central polypurine tract and central termination sequence of HIV-1
   4245..4265    +  CDS            CopGFP (fragment): green fluorescent protein 2 from Pontellina plumata, also known as ppluGFP2 (Shagin et al., 2004)
   4272..4292    -  CDS            CopGFP (fragment): green fluorescent protein 2 from Pontellina plumata, also known as ppluGFP2 (Shagin et al., 2004)
   4303..4543    -  promoter       U6 promoter: RNA polymerase III promoter for human U6 snRNA
   4593..4693    -  CDS            Rev (fragment): human immunodeficiency virus 1 (HIV-1) Rev protein; rev; enhances nuclear export of unspliced and incompletely spliced viral mRNAs
   5070..5303    -  misc_feature   RRE: The Rev response element (RRE) of HIV-1 allows for Rev-dependent mRNA export from the nucleus to the cytoplasm.
   5449..5812    -  CDS            HIV-1 gag (fragment): gag protein from human immunodeficiency virus 1; gag
   5796..5921    -  misc_feature   HIV-1 Ψ: packaging signal of human immunodeficiency virus type 1
   5968..6148    -  LTR            5' LTR (truncated): truncated 5' long terminal repeat (LTR) from HIV-1
   6149..6375    -  promoter       RSV promoter: Rous sarcoma virus enhancer/promoter
   6403..6421    -  promoter       T3 promoter: promoter for bacteriophage T3 RNA polymerase
   6466..6482    -  protein_bind   lac operator: The lac repressor binds to the lac operator to inhibit transcription in E. coli. This inhibition can be relieved by adding lactose or isopropyl-β-D-thiogalactopyranoside (IPTG). lac repressor encoded by lacI
   6490..6520    -  promoter       lac promoter: promoter for the E. coli lac operon
   6535..6556    -  protein_bind   CAP binding site: CAP binding activates transcription in the presence of cAMP. E. coli catabolite activator protein
   6569..6661    -  CDS            lacI (fragment): lac repressor; lacI; The lac repressor binds to the lac operator to inhibit transcription in E. coli. This inhibition can be relieved by adding lactose or isopropyl-β-D-thiogalactopyranoside (IPTG).
   6844..7432    -  rep_origin     ori: high-copy-number ColE1/pMB1/pBR322/pUC origin of replication
   7603..8463    -  CDS            AmpR: β-lactamase; bla; confers resistance to ampicillin, carbenicillin, and related antibiotics
   8464..8568    -  promoter       AmpR promoter: bla
   8621..9049    -  rep_origin     f1 ori (sequence partly withheld): f1 bacteriophage origin of replication; arrow indicates direction of (+) strand synthesis
   9054..9209    -  CDS            lacZα (fragment): LacZα fragment of β-galactosidase; lacZ fragment
   9217..9235    +  promoter       T7 promoter: promoter for bacteriophage T7 RNA polymerase
   9256..63      -  rep_origin     SV40 ori (across the origin): SV40 origin of replication
>Addgene plasmid #241865 | Klf5-eGFP-PGK-H2BRFP | addgene full sequence | sequence record 489575 | Addgene NGS Result
AAAAAAAATTAGTCAGCCATGGGGCGGAGAATGGGCGGAACTGGGCGGAGTTAGGGGCGGGATGGGCGGA
GTTAGGGGCGGGATAGCTAGAGCCAGACATGATAAGATACATTGATGAGTTTGGACAAACCACAACTAGA
ATGCAGTGAAAAAAATGCTTTATTTGTGAAATTTGTGATGCTATTGCTTTATTTGTAACCATTATAAGCT
GCAATAAACAAGTTCCTCTCACTCTCTGATATTCATTTCTTTGCAAGTTATAAATACTGAATAATAAGAT
GACATGAACTACTACTGCTAGAGATTTTCCACACTGACTAAAAGGGTCTGAGGGATCTCTAGTTACCAGA
GTCACACAACAGACGGGCACACACTACTTGAAGCACTCAAGGCAAGCTTTATTGAGGCTTAAGCAGTGGG
TTCCCTAGTTAGCCAGAGAGCTCCCAGGCTCAGATCTGGTCTAACCAGAGAGACCCAGTACAAGCAAAAA
GCAGATCTTGTCTTCGTTGGGAGTGAATTAGCCCTTCCAGTCCCCCCTTTTCTTTTAAAAAGTGGCTAAG
ATCTACAGCTGCCTTGTAAGTCATTGGTCTTAAAGGTACCTGGCTTTGTCTAAATGACTGGAAATGATAC
CATAAAACTCTATGGATATCCTTGTATTGGTTTTAGATAGCAATGGATTTCCTGATTCTTGTACCAGGGT
GCTTGGGTGAATCTCCCCAGCACACTACCTCTAGCTGTGACCTTATCAGATTTCAGGAGCTGAGCAGGCT
TTGTCTGGGGCCGTTTGTGCGTGGCAGTGGTCCAAGGCAAACCAGGTGCTACAGGAAGTGGACTTGGTGA
TTCAGTCATGTGCATTCTTTCTTATGATTCAGTCTGACCCACTCACTAATCACCGTGAGTGGGCATTCTG
CTTTCAGGGGTGTTCATGAATAAGATGCATGGTAAAGGTCTTAAGCATTTGTGCTGACAGAGAGCTTTCA
TGGAGATTTGCTCTATCTTAGGTTGTCAGAGTTGCAACAGACAGGATCAGTTCTGTTGTCGCAATAAATG
CTGAAGGTAATACCACTTTAGGTATGCTATATGCTCCATTTCCTGTCTTTGGTCAACACAGCAGCACAGG
ATACGTTACTAGGCACCCGGGGCTTTTTACTTCAGAGCTAAATTTACATTTGGCTGTACATGTACTTTGT
AAAAGAAACTGTTAAATTGTTGGACATTAAAGTAATTAATATATGTTTGTGCATTTGTACCTCTATGAAT
CTATCTATGAAACCATGGCTTATTTCATCTGTTTATATTTTCCCTGAAGGCTTTTAAGACTATCAAACTG
AAGCAATGGCACAATAGATTAGAAACTGAAGCAAGAAGTAAATACTACCAAGAAAGAAAGGCAGATGGGA
GCTGAGGAGTCTGTACTTGCTGAAGTACATAAGATTGTGTGGATGTGCATGCATCTCAATTAGTCAGCAA
CCATAGTCCCGCCCCTAACTCCGCCCATCCCGCCCCTAACTCCGCCCAGTTCCGCCCATTCTCCGCCCCA
TGGCTGACTAATTTTTTTTATTTATGCAGAGGCCGAGGCCGCCTCGGCCTCTGAGCTATTCCAGAAGTAG
TGAGGAGGCTTTTTTGGAGGCCTAGGCTTTTGCAAAAAGCTGGGGGATCCACCGGTCGCCACCATGGTGA
GCAAGGGCGAGGAGCTGTTCACCGGGGTGGTGCCCATCCTGGTCGAGCTGGACGGCGACGTAAACGGCCA
CAAGTTCAGCGTGTCCGGCGAGGGCGAGGGCGATGCCACCTACGGCAAGCTGACCCTGAAGTTCATCTGC
ACCACCGGCAAGCTGCCCGTGCCCTGGCCCACCCTCGTGACCACCCTGACCTACGGCGTGCAGTGCTTCA
GCCGCTACCCCGACCACATGAAGCAGCACGACTTCTTCAAGTCCGCCATGCCCGAAGGCTACGTCCAGGA
GCGCACCATCTTCTTCAAGGACGACGGCAACTACAAGACCCGCGCCGAGGTGAAGTTCGAGGGCGACACC
CTGGTGAACCGCATCGAGCTGAAGGGCATCGACTTCAAGGAGGACGGCAACATCCTGGGGCACAAGCTGG
AGTACAACTACAACAGCCACAACGTCTATATCATGGCCGACAAGCAGAAGAACGGCATCAAGGTGAACTT
CAAGATCCGCCACAACATCGAGGACGGCAGCGTGCAGCTCGCCGACCACTACCAGCAGAACACCCCCATC
GGCGACGGCCCCGTGCTGCTGCCCGACAACCACTACCTGAGCACCCAGTCCGCCCTGAGCAAAGACCCCA
ACGAGAAGCGCGATCACATGGTCCTGCTGGAGTTCGTGACCGCCGCCGGGATCACTCTCGGCATGGACGA
GCTGTACAAGTAAAGCGGCCGCGACTCTAGAGGATCCTCACGTCGACTAGTCTCGAGTTAGGCGCCGGTG
GAGTGGCGGCCCTCGGCGCGCTCGTACTGTTCCACGATGGTGTAGTCCTCGTTGTGGGAGGTGATGTCCA
GCTTGATGTCGGTCTTGTAGGCGCCGGGCAGCTGCACGGGCTTCTTGGCCATGTAGGTGGTCTTGACCTC
GGCGTCGTAGTGGCCGCCGTCCTTCAGCTTCAGCCTCATCTTGATCTCGCCCTTCAGGGCGCCGTCCTCG
GGGTACATCCGCTCGGTGGAGGCCTCCCAGCCCATGGTCTTCTTCTGCATTACGGGGCCGTCGGAGGGGA
AGTTGGTGCCGCGCAGCTTCACCTTGTAGATGAACTCGCCGTCCTGCAGGGAGGAGTCCTGGGTCACGGT
CACCACGCCGCCGTCCTCGAAGTTCATCACGCGCTCCCACTTGAAGCCCTCGGGGAAGGACAGCTTCAAG
TAGTCGGGGATGTCGGCGGGGTGCTTCACGTAGGCCTTGGAGCCGTACTGGAACTGAGGGGACAGGATGT
CCCAGGCGAAGGGCAGGGGGCCGCCCTTGGTCACCTTCAGCTTGGCGGTCTGGGTGCCCTCGTAGGGGCG
GCCCTCGCCCTCGCCCTCGATCTCGAACTCGTGGCCGTTCACGGAGCCCTCCATGCGCACCTTGAAGCGC
ATGAACTCCTTGATGACGTCCTCGGAGGAGGCCATGGTGGCGACCGGTGGATCCTTAGCGCTGGTGTACT
TGGTGATGGCCTTAGTACCCTCGGACACGGCGTGCTTGGCCAACTCCCCAGGCAGCAGCAGGCGCACGGC
CGTCTGGATCTCCCTGGAGGTGATGGTCGAGCGCTTGTTGTAATGCGCCAGGCGGGAAGCCTCACCTGCG
ATGCGCTCGAAAATGTCGTTCACAAACGAGTTCATGATGCCCATGGCCTTGGACGAAATGCCGGTGTCAG
GGTGGACCTGCTTCAGAACCTTGTACACATAGATGGAATAGCTCTCCTTGCGGCTGCGCTTGCGCTTCTT
GCCGCCTTTCTTCTGCGCCTTAGTCACCGCCTTCTTGGAGCCCTTTTTCGGGGCGGGAGCAGACTTCGCT
GGCTCTGGCATGGTAGATCCCCCTGGGGAGAGAGGTCGGTGATTCGGTCAACGAGGGAGCCGACTGCCGA
CGTGCGCTCCGGAGGCTTGCAGAATGCGGAACACCGCGCGGGCAGGAACAGGGCCCACACTACCGCCCCA
CACCCCGCCTCCCGCACCGCCCCTTCCCGGCCGCTGCTCTCGGCGCGCCCTGCTGAGCAGCCGCTATTGG
CCACAGCCCATCGCGGTCGGCGCGCTGCCATTGCTCCCTGGCGCTGTCCGTCTGCGAGGGTACTAGTGAG
ACGTGCGGCTTCCGTTTGTCACGTCCGGCACGCCGCGAACCGCAAGGAACCTTCCCGACTTAGGGGCGGA
GCAGGAAGCGTCGCCGGGGGGCCCACAAGGGTAGCGGCGAAGATCCGGGTGACGCTGCGAACGGACGTGA
AGAATGTGCGAGACCCAGGGTCGGCGCCGCTGCGTTTCCCGGAACCACGCCCAGAGCAGCCGCGTCCCTG
CGCAAACCCAGGGCTGCCTTGGAAAAGGCGCAACCCCAACCCCCTCGAGCCGCGGCCAAAGTGGATCTCT
GCTGTCCCTGTAATAAACCCGAAAATTTTGAATTTTTGTAATTTGTTTTTGTAATTCTTTAGTTTGTATG
TCTGTTGCTATTATGTCTACTATTCTTTCCCCTGCACTGTACCCCCCAATCCCCCCTTTTCTTTTAAAAT
TGTGGATGAATACTGCCATTTGTCTCGAGGTCGAGAATTAAAAACAACAAGATGAAGAGCACCAACTCGA
GTTGGTGCTCTTCATCTTGTTGCCGGTGTTTCGTCCTTTCCACAAGATATATAAAGCCAAGAAATCGAAA
TACTTTCAAGTTACGGTAAGCATATGATAGTCCATTTTAAAACATAATTTTAAAACTGCAAACTACCCAA
GAAATTATTACTTTCTACGTCACGTATTTTGTACTAATATCTTTGTGTTTACAGTCAAATTAATTCCAAT
TATCTCTCTAACAGCCTTGTATCGTATATGCAAATATGAAGGAATCATGGGAAATAGGCCCTCGGTGAAG
GGGGCGGCCGCTCGAGGCTAGTCTCGTGATCGATACCGTCGAGATCCGTTCACTAATCGAATGGATCTGT
CTCTGTCTCTCTCTCCACCTTCTTCTTCTATTCCTTCGGGCCTGTCGGGTCCCCTCGGGGTTGGGAGGTG
GGTCTGAAACGATAATGGTGAATATCCCTGCCTAACTCTATTCACTATAGAAAGTACAGCAAAAACTATT
CTTAAACCTACCAAGCCTCCTACTATCATTATGAATAATTTTATATACCACAGCCAATTTGTTATGTTAA
ACCAATTCCACAAACTTGCCCATTTATCTAATTCCAATAATTCTTGTTCATTCTTTTCTTGCTGGTTTTG
CGATTCTTCAATTAAGGAGTGTATTAAGCTTGTGTAATTGTTAATTTCTCTGTCCCACTCCATCCAGGTC
GTGTGATTCCAAATCTGTTCCAGAGATTTATTACTCCAACTAGCATTCCAAGGCACAGCAGTGGTGCAAA
TGAGTTTTCCAGAGCAACCCCAAATCCCCAGGAGCTGTTGATCCTTTAGGTATCTTTCCACAGCCAGGAT
TCTTGCCTGGAGCTGCTTGATGCCCCAGACTGTGAGTTGCAACAGATGCTGTTGCGCCTCAATAGCCCTC
AGCAAATTGTTCTGCTGCTGCACTATACCAGACAATAATTGTCTGGCCTGTACCGTCAGCGTCATTGACG
CTGCGCCCATAGTGCTTCCTGCTGCTCCCAAGAACCCAAGGAACAAAGCTCCTATTCCCACTGCTCTTTT
TTCTCTCTGCACCACTCTTCTCTTTGCCTTGGTGGGTGCTACTCCTAATGGTTCAATTTTTACTACTTTA
TATTTATATAATTCACTTCTCCAATTGTCCCTCATATCTCCTCCTCCAGGTCTGAAGATCAGCGGCCGCT
TGCTGTGCGGTGGTCTTACTTTTGTTTTGCTCTTCCTCTATCTTGTCTAAAGCTTCCTTGGTGTCTTTTA
TCTCTATCCTTTGATGCACACAATAGAGGGTTGCTACTGTATTATATAATGATCTAAGTTCTTCTGATCC
TGTCTGAAGGGATGGTTGTAGCTGTCCCAGTATTTGTCTACAGCCTTCTGATGTTTCTAACAGGCCAGGA
TTAACTGCGAATCGTTCTAGCTCCCTGCTTGCCCATACTATATGTTTTAATTTATATTTTTTCTTTCCCC
CTGGCCTTAACCGAATTTTTTCCCATCGCGATCTAATTCTCCCCCGCTTAATACTGACGCTCTCGCACCC
ATCTCTCTCCTTCTAGCCTCCGCTAGTCAAAATTTTTGGCGTACTCACCAGTCGCCGCCCCTCGCCTCTT
GCCGTGCGCGCTTCAGCAAGCCGAGTCCTGCGTCGAGAGAGCTCCTCTGGTTTCCCTTTCGCTTTCAAGT
CCCTGTTCGGGCGCCACTGCTAGAGATTTTCCACACTGACTAAAAGGGTCTGAGGGATCTCTAGTTACCA
GAGTCACACAACAGACGGGCACACACTACTTGAAGCACTCAAGGCAAGCTTTATTGAGGCTTAAGCAGTG
GGTTCCCTAGTTAGCCAGAGAGCTCCCAGGCTCAGATCTGGTCTAACCAGAGAGACCCGTTTATGTATCG
AGCTAGGCACTTAAATACAATATCTCTGCAATGCGGCAATTCAGTGGTTCGTCCAATCCATGTCAGACCC
GTCTGTTGCCTTCCTAATAAGGCACGATCGTACCACCTTACTTCCACCAATCGGCATGCACGGTGCTTTT
TCTCTCCTTGTAAGGCATGTTGCTAACTCATCGTTACCATGTTGCAAGACTACAAGAGTATTGCATAAGA
CTACATTAAGCTTGCAGCTCCAGCTTTTGTTCCCTTTAGTGAGGGTTAATTGCGCGCTTGGCGTAATCAT
GGTCATAGCTGTTTCCTGTGTGAAATTGTTATCCGCTCACAATTCCACACAACATACGAGCCGGAAGCAT
AAAGTGTAAAGCCTGGGGTGCCTAATGAGTGAGCTAACTCACATTAATTGCGTTGCGCTCACTGCCCGCT
TTCCAGTCGGGAAACCTGTCGTGCCAGCTGCATTAATGAATCGGCCAACGCGCGGGGAGAGGCGGTTTGC
GTATTGGGCGCTCTTCCGCTTCCTCGCTCACTGACTCGCTGCGCTCGGTCGTTCGGCTGCGGCGAGCGGT
ATCAGCTCACTCAAAGGCGGTAATACGGTTATCCACAGAATCAGGGGATAACGCAGGAAAGAACATGTGA
GCAAAAGGCCAGCAAAAGGCCAGGAACCGTAAAAAGGCCGCGTTGCTGGCGTTTTTCCATAGGCTCCGCC
CCCCTGACGAGCATCACAAAAATCGACGCTCAAGTCAGAGGTGGCGAAACCCGACAGGACTATAAAGATA
CCAGGCGTTTCCCCCTGGAAGCTCCCTCGTGCGCTCTCCTGTTCCGACCCTGCCGCTTACCGGATACCTG
TCCGCCTTTCTCCCTTCGGGAAGCGTGGCGCTTTCTCATAGCTCACGCTGTAGGTATCTCAGTTCGGTGT
AGGTCGTTCGCTCCAAGCTGGGCTGTGTGCACGAACCCCCCGTTCAGCCCGACCGCTGCGCCTTATCCGG
TAACTATCGTCTTGAGTCCAACCCGGTAAGACACGACTTATCGCCACTGGCAGCAGCCACTGGTAACAGG
ATTAGCAGAGCGAGGTATGTAGGCGGTGCTACAGAGTTCTTGAAGTGGTGGCCTAACTACGGCTACACTA
GAAGAACAGTATTTGGTATCTGCGCTCTGCTGAAGCCAGTTACCTTCGGAAAAAGAGTTGGTAGCTCTTG
ATCCGGCAAACAAACCACCGCTGGTAGCGGTGGTTTTTTTGTTTGCAAGCAGCAGATTACGCGCAGAAAA
AAAGGATCTCAAGAAGATCCTTTGATCTTTTCTACGGGGTCTGACGCTCAGTGGAACGAAAACTCACGTT
AAGGGATTTTGGTCATGAGATTATCAAAAAGGATCTTCACCTAGATCCTTTTAAATTAAAAATGAAGTTT
TAAATCAATCTAAAGTATATATGAGTAAACTTGGTCTGACAGTTACCAATGCTTAATCAGTGAGGCACCT
ATCTCAGCGATCTGTCTATTTCGTTCATCCATAGTTGCCTGACTCCCCGTCGTGTAGATAACTACGATAC
GGGAGGGCTTACCATCTGGCCCCAGTGCTGCAATGATACCGCGAGACCCACGCTCACCGGCTCCAGATTT
ATCAGCAATAAACCAGCCAGCCGGAAGGGCCGAGCGCAGAAGTGGTCCTGCAACTTTATCCGCCTCCATC
CAGTCTATTAATTGTTGCCGGGAAGCTAGAGTAAGTAGTTCGCCAGTTAATAGTTTGCGCAACGTTGTTG
CCATTGCTACAGGCATCGTGGTGTCACGCTCGTCGTTTGGTATGGCTTCATTCAGCTCCGGTTCCCAACG
ATCAAGGCGAGTTACATGATCCCCCATGTTGTGCAAAAAAGCGGTTAGCTCCTTCGGTCCTCCGATCGTT
GTCAGAAGTAAGTTGGCCGCAGTGTTATCACTCATGGTTATGGCAGCACTGCATAATTCTCTTACTGTCA
TGCCATCCGTAAGATGCTTTTCTGTGACTGGTGAGTACTCAACCAAGTCATTCTGAGAATAGTGTATGCG
GCGACCGAGTTGCTCTTGCCCGGCGTCAATACGGGATAATACCGCGCCACATAGCAGAACTTTAAAAGTG
CTCATCATTGGAAAACGTTCTTCGGGGCGAAAACTCTCAAGGATCTTACCGCTGTTGAGATCCAGTTCGA
TGTAACCCACTCGTGCACCCAACTGATCTTCAGCATCTTTTACTTTCACCAGCGTTTCTGGGTGAGCAAA
AACAGGAAGGCAAAATGCCGCAAAAAAGGGAATAAGGGCGACACGGAAATGTTGAATACTCATACTCTTC
CTTTTTCAATATTATTGAAGCATTTATCAGGGTTATTGTCTCATGAGCGGATACATATTTGAATGTATTT
AGAAAAATAAACAAATAGGGGTTCCGCGCACATTTCCCCGAAAAGTGCCACCTAAATTGTAAGCGTTAAT
ATTTTGTTAAAATTCGCGTTAAATTTTTGTTAAATCAGCTCATTTTTTAACCAATAGGCCGAAATCGGCA
AAATCCCTTATAAATCAAAAGAATAGACCGAGATAGGGT
[37 nt withheld, positions 8720-8756]
AAAGAACGTGGACTCCAACGTCAAAGG
[49 nt withheld, positions 8784-8832]
T
[91 nt withheld, positions 8834-8924]
G
[124 nt withheld, positions 8926-9049]
CCCATTCGCCATTCAGGCTGCGCAACTGTTGGGAAGGGCGATCGGTGCGGGCCTCTTCGCTATTACGCCA
GCTGGCGAAAGGGGGATGTGCTGCAAGGCGATTAAGTTGGGTAACGCCAGGGTTTTCCCAGTCACGACGT
TGTAAAACGACGGCCAGTGAGCGCGCGTAATACGACTCACTATAGGGCGAATTGGGTACGTCCCTAGGCC
TCCAAAAAAGCCTCCTCACTACTTCTGGAATAGCTCAGAGGCCGAGGCGGCCTCGGCCTCTGCATAAAT
